>Addgene plasmid #77153 | IPPK gRNA (BRDN0001147080) | addgene full sequence | sequence record 187218 | Addgene Assembled Sequence
CCCGGGTGCAAAGATGGATAAAGTTTTAAACAGAGAGGAATCTTTGCAGCTAATGGACCTTCTAGGTCTT
GAAAGGAGTGGGAATTGGCTCCGGTGCCCGTCAGTGGGCAGAGCGCACATCGCCCACAGTCCCCGAGAAG
TTGGGGGGAGGGGTCGGCAATTGATCCGGTGCCTAGAGAAGGTGGCGCGGGGTAAACTGGGAAAGTGATG
TCGTGTACTGGCTCCGCCTTTTTCCCGAGGGTGGGGGAGAACCGTATATAAGTGCAGTAGTCGCCGTGAA
CGTTCTTTTTCGCAACGGGTTTGCCGCCAGAACACAGGTAAGTGCCGTGTGTGGTTCCCGCGGGCCTGGC
CTCTTTACGGGTTATGGCCCTTGCGTGCCTTGAATTACTTCCACCTGGCTGCAGTACGTGATTCTTGATC
CCGAGCTTCGGGTTGGAAGTGGGTGGGAGAGTTCGAGGCCTTGCGCTTAAGGAGCCCCTTCGCCTCGTGC
TTGAGTTGAGGCCTGGCCTGGGCGCTGGGGCCGCCGCGTGCGAATCTGGTGGCACCTTCGCGCCTGTCTC
GCTGCTTTCGATAAGTCTCTAGCCATTTAAAATTTTTGATGACCTGCTGCGACGCTTTTTTTCTGGCAAG
ATAGTCTTGTAAATGCGGGCCAAGATCTGCACACTGGTATTTCGGTTTTTGGGGCCGCGGGCGGCGACGG
GGCCCGTGCGTCCCAGCGCACATGTTCGGCGAGGCGGGGCCTGCGAGCGCGGCCACCGAGAATCGGACGG
GGGTAGTCTCAAGCTGGCCGGCCTGCTCTGGTGCCTGGCCTCGCGCCGCCGTGTATCGCCCCGCCCTGGG
CGGCAAGGCTGGCCCGGTCGGCACCAGTTGCGTGAGCGGAAAGATGGCCGCTTCCCGGCCCTGCTGCAGG
GAGCTCAAAATGGAGGACGCGGCGCTCGGGAGAGCGGGCGGGTGAGTCACCCACACAAAGGAAAAGGGCC
TTTCCGTCCTCAGCCGTCGCTTCATGTGACTCCACGGAGTACCGGGCGCCGTCCAGGCACCTCGATTAGT
TCTCGAGCTTTTGGAGTACGTCGTCTTTAGGTTGGGGGGAGGGGTTTTATGCGATGGAGTTTCCCCACAC
TGAGTGGGTGGAGACTGAAGTTAGGCCAGCTTGGCACTTGATGTAATTCTCCTTGGAATTTGCCCTTTTT
GAGTTTGGATCTTGGTTCATTCTCAAGCCTCAGACAGTGGTTCAAAGTTTTTTTCTTCCATTTCAGGTGT
CGTGACGTACGGCCACCATGACCGAGTACAAGCCCACGGTGCGCCTCGCCACCCGCGACGACGTCCCCAG
GGCCGTACGCACCCTCGCCGCCGCGTTCGCCGACTACCCCGCCACGCGCCACACCGTCGATCCGGACCGC
CACATCGAGCGGGTCACCGAGCTGCAAGAACTCTTCCTCACGCGCGTCGGGCTCGACATCGGCAAGGTGT
GGGTCGCGGACGACGGCGCCGCCGTGGCGGTCTGGACCACGCCGGAGAGCGTCGAAGCGGGGGCGGTGTT
CGCCGAGATCGGCCCGCGCATGGCCGAGTTGAGCGGTTCCCGGCTGGCCGCGCAGCAACAGATGGAAGGC
CTCCTGGCGCCGCACCGGCCCAAGGAGCCCGCGTGGTTCCTGGCCACCGTCGGAGTCTCGCCCGACCACC
AGGGCAAGGGTCTGGGCAGCGCCGTCGTGCTCCCCGGAGTGGAGGCGGCCGAGCGCGCCGGGGTGCCCGC
CTTCCTGGAGACCTCCGCGCCCCGCAACCTCCCCTTCTACGAGCGGCTCGGCTTCACCGTCACCGCCGAC
GTCGAGGTGCCCGAAGGACCGCGCACCTGGTGCATGACCCGCAAGCCCGGTGCCTGAACGCGTTAAGTCG
ACAATCAACCTCTGGATTACAAAATTTGTGAAAGATTGACTGGTATTCTTAACTATGTTGCTCCTTTTAC
GCTATGTGGATACGCTGCTTTAATGCCTTTGTATCATGCTATTGCTTCCCGTATGGCTTTCATTTTCTCC
TCCTTGTATAAATCCTGGTTGCTGTCTCTTTATGAGGAGTTGTGGCCCGTTGTCAGGCAACGTGGCGTGG
TGTGCACTGTGTTTGCTGACGCAACCCCCACTGGTTGGGGCATTGCCACCACCTGTCAGCTCCTTTCCGG
GACTTTCGCTTTCCCCCTCCCTATTGCCACGGCGGAACTCATCGCCGCCTGCCTTGCCCGCTGCTGGACA
GGGGCTCGGCTGTTGGGCACTGACAATTCCGTGGTGTTGTCGGGGAAATCATCGTCCTTTCCTTGGCTGC
TCGCCTGTGTTGCCACCTGGATTCTGCGCGGGACGTCCTTCTGCTACGTCCCTTCGGCCCTCAATCCAGC
GGACCTTCCTTCCCGCGGCCTGCTGCCGGCTCTGCGGCCTCTTCCGCGTCTTCGCCTTCGCCCTCAGACG
AGTCGGATCTCCCTTTGGGCCGCCTCCCCGCGTCGACTTTAAGACCAATGACTTACAAGGCAGCTGTAGA
TCTTAGCCACTTTTTAAAAGAAAAGGGGGGACTGGAAGGGCTAATTCACTCCCAACGAAGACAAGATCTG
CTTTTTGCTTGTACTGGGTCTCTCTGGTTAGACCAGATCTGAGCCTGGGAGCTCTCTGGCTAACTAGGGA
ACCCACTGCTTAAGCCTCAATAAAGCTTGCCTTGAGTGCTTCAAGTAGTGTGTGCCCGTCTGTTGTGTGA
CTCTGGTAACTAGAGATCCCTCAGACCCTTTTAGTCAGTGTGGAAAATCTCTAGCAGTACGTATAGTAGT
TCATGTCATCTTATTATTCAGTATTTATAACTTGCAAAGAAATGAATATCAGAGAGTGAGAGGAACTTGT
TTATTGCAGCTTATAATGGTTACAAATAAAGCAATAGCATCACAAATTTCACAAATAAAGCATTTTTTTC
ACTGCATTCTAGTTGTGGTTTGTCCAAACTCATCAATGTATCTTATCATGTCTGGCTCTAGCTATCCCGC
CCCTAACTCCGCCCATCCCGCCCCTAACTCCGCCCAGTTCCGCCCATTCTCCGCCCCATGGCTGACTAAT
TTTTTTTATTTATGCAGAGGCCGAGGCCGCCTCGGCCTCTGAGCTATTCCAGAAGTAGTGAGGAGGCTTT
TTTGGAGGCCTAGGGACGTACCCAATTCGCCCTATAGTGAGTCGTATTACGCGCGCTCACTGGCCGTCGT
TTTACAACGTCGTGACTGGGAAAACCCTGGCGTTACCCAACTTAATCGCCTTGCAGCACATCCCCCTTTC
GCCAGCTGGCGTAATAGCGAAGAGGCCCGCACCGATCGCCCTTCCCAACAGTTGCGCAGCCTGAATGGCG
AATGGG
[124 nt withheld, positions 3367-3490]
C
[91 nt withheld, positions 3492-3582]
A
[49 nt withheld, positions 3584-3632]
CCTTTGACGTTGGAGTCCACGTTCTTT
[37 nt withheld, positions 3660-3696]
ACCCTATCTCGGTCTATTCTTTTGATTTATAAGGGATTTTGCCGATTTCGGCCTATTGGTTAAAAAATGA
GCTGATTTAACAAAAATTTAACGCGAATTTTAACAAAATATTAACGCTTACAATTTAGGTGGCACTTTTC
GGGGAAATGTGCGCGGAACCCCTATTTGTTTATTTTTCTAAATACATTCAAATATGTATCCGCTCATGAG
ACAATAACCCTGATAAATGCTTCAATAATATTGAAAAAGGAAGAGTATGAGTATTCAACATTTCCGTGTC
GCCCTTATTCCCTTTTTTGCGGCATTTTGCCTTCCTGTTTTTGCTCACCCAGAAACGCTGGTGAAAGTAA
AAGATGCTGAAGATCAGTTGGGTGCACGAGTGGGTTACATCGAACTGGATCTCAACAGCGGTAAGATCCT
TGAGAGTTTTCGCCCCGAAGAACGTTTTCCAATGATGAGCACTTTTAAAGTTCTGCTATGTGGCGCGGTA
TTATCCCGTATTGACGCCGGGCAAGAGCAACTCGGTCGCCGCATACACTATTCTCAGAATGACTTGGTTG
AGTACTCACCAGTCACAGAAAAGCATCTTACGGATGGCATGACAGTAAGAGAATTATGCAGTGCTGCCAT
AACCATGAGTGATAACACTGCGGCCAACTTACTTCTGACAACGATCGGAGGACCGAAGGAGCTAACCGCT
TTTTTGCACAACATGGGGGATCATGTAACTCGCCTTGATCGTTGGGAACCGGAGCTGAATGAAGCCATAC
CAAACGACGAGCGTGACACCACGATGCCTGTAGCAATGGCAACAACGTTGCGCAAACTATTAACTGGCGA
ACTACTTACTCTAGCTTCCCGGCAACAATTAATAGACTGGATGGAGGCGGATAAAGTTGCAGGACCACTT
CTGCGCTCGGCCCTTCCGGCTGGCTGGTTTATTGCTGATAAATCTGGAGCCGGTGAGCGTGGGTCTCGCG
GTATCATTGCAGCACTGGGGCCAGATGGTAAGCCCTCCCGTATCGTAGTTATCTACACGACGGGGAGTCA
GGCAACTATGGATGAACGAAATAGACAGATCGCTGAGATAGGTGCCTCACTGATTAAGCATTGGTAACTG
TCAGACCAAGTTTACTCATATATACTTTAGATTGATTTAAAACTTCATTTTTAATTTAAAAGGATCTAGG
TGAAGATCCTTTTTGATAATCTCATGACCAAAATCCCTTAACGTGAGTTTTCGTTCCACTGAGCGTCAGA
CCCCGTAGAAAAGATCAAAGGATCTTCTTGAGATCCTTTTTTTCTGCGCGTAATCTGCTGCTTGCAAACA
AAAAAACCACCGCTACCAGCGGTGGTTTGTTTGCCGGATCAAGAGCTACCAACTCTTTTTCCGAAGGTAA
CTGGCTTCAGCAGAGCGCAGATACCAAATACTGTTCTTCTAGTGTAGCCGTAGTTAGGCCACCACTTCAA
GAACTCTGTAGCACCGCCTACATACCTCGCTCTGCTAATCCTGTTACCAGTGGCTGCTGCCAGTGGCGAT
AAGTCGTGTCTTACCGGGTTGGACTCAAGACGATAGTTACCGGATAAGGCGCAGCGGTCGGGCTGAACGG
GGGGTTCGTGCACACAGCCCAGCTTGGAGCGAACGACCTACACCGAACTGAGATACCTACAGCGTGAGCT
ATGAGAAAGCGCCACGCTTCCCGAAGGGAGAAAGGCGGACAGGTATCCGGTAAGCGGCAGGGTCGGAACA
GGAGAGCGCACGAGGGAGCTTCCAGGGGGAAACGCCTGGTATCTTTATAGTCCTGTCGGGTTTCGCCACC
TCTGACTTGAGCGTCGATTTTTGTGATGCTCGTCAGGGGGGCGGAGCCTATGGAAAAACGCCAGCAACGC
GGCCTTTTTACGGTTCCTGGCCTTTTGCTGGCCTTTTGCTCACATGTTCTTTCCTGCGTTATCCCCTGAT
TCTGTGGATAACCGTATTACCGCCTTTGAGTGAGCTGATACCGCTCGCCGCAGCCGAACGACCGAGCGCA
GCGAGTCAGTGAGCGAGGAAGCGGAAGAGCGCCCAATACGCAAACCGCCTCTCCCCGCGCGTTGGCCGAT
TCATTAATGCAGCTGGCACGACAGGTTTCCCGACTGGAAAGCGGGCAGTGAGCGCAACGCAATTAATGTG
AGTTAGCTCACTCATTAGGCACCCCAGGCTTTACACTTTATGCTTCCGGCTCGTATGTTGTGTGGAATTG
TGAGCGGATAACAATTTCACACAGGAAACAGCTATGACCATGATTACGCCAAGCGCGCAATTAACCCTCA
CTAAAGGGAACAAAAGCTGGAGCTGCAAGCTTAATGTAGTCTTATGCAATACTCTTGTAGTCTTGCAACA
TGGTAACGATGAGTTAGCAACATGCCTTACAAGGAGAGAAAAAGCACCGTGCATGCCGATTGGTGGAAGT
AAGGTGGTACGATCGTGCCTTATTAGGAAGGCAACAGACGGGTCTGACATGGATTGGACGAACCACTGAA
TTGCCGCATTGCAGAGATATTGTATTTAAGTGCCTAGCTCGATACATAAACGGGTCTCTCTGGTTAGACC
AGATCTGAGCCTGGGAGCTCTCTGGCTAACTAGGGAACCCACTGCTTAAGCCTCAATAAAGCTTGCCTTG
AGTGCTTCAAGTAGTGTGTGCCCGTCTGTTGTGTGACTCTGGTAACTAGAGATCCCTCAGACCCTTTTAG
TCAGTGTGGAAAATCTCTAGCAGTGGCGCCCGAACAGGGACTTGAAAGCGAAAGGGAAACCAGAGGAGCT
CTCTCGACGCAGGACTCGGCTTGCTGAAGCGCGCACGGCAAGAGGCGAGGGGCGGCGACTGGTGAGTACG
CCAAAAATTTTGACTAGCGGAGGCTAGAAGGAGAGAGATGGGTGCGAGAGCGTCAGTATTAAGCGGGGGA
GAATTAGATCGCGATGGGAAAAAATTCGGTTAAGGCCAGGGGGAAAGAAAAAATATAAATTAAAACATAT
AGTATGGGCAAGCAGGGAGCTAGAACGATTCGCAGTTAATCCTGGCCTGTTAGAAACATCAGAAGGCTGT
AGACAAATACTGGGACAGCTACAACCATCCCTTCAGACAGGATCAGAAGAACTTAGATCATTATATAATA
CAGTAGCAACCCTCTATTGTGTGCATCAAAGGATAGAGATAAAAGACACCAAGGAAGCTTTAGACAAGAT
AGAGGAAGAGCAAAACAAAAGTAAGACCACCGCACAGCAAGCGGCCGCTGATCTTCAGACCTGGAGGAGG
AGATATGAGGGACAATTGGAGAAGTGAATTATATAAATATAAAGTAGTAAAAATTGAACCATTAGGAGTA
GCACCCACCAAGGCAAAGAGAAGAGTGGTGCAGAGAGAAAAAAGAGCAGTGGGAATAGGAGCTTTGTTCC
TTGGGTTCTTGGGAGCAGCAGGAAGCACTATGGGCGCAGCGTCAATGACGCTGACGGTACAGGCCAGACA
ATTATTGTCTGGTATAGTGCAGCAGCAGAACAATTTGCTGAGGGCTATTGAGGCGCAACAGCATCTGTTG
CAACTCACAGTCTGGGGCATCAAGCAGCTCCAGGCAAGAATCCTGGCTGTGGAAAGATACCTAAAGGATC
AACAGCTCCTGGGGATTTGGGGTTGCTCTGGAAAACTCATTTGCACCACTGCTGTGCCTTGGAATGCTAG
TTGGAGTAATAAATCTCTGGAACAGATTTGGAATCACACGACCTGGATGGAGTGGGACAGAGAAATTAAC
AATTACACAAGCTTAATACACTCCTTAATTGAAGAATCGCAAAACCAGCAAGAAAAGAATGAACAAGAAT
TATTGGAATTAGATAAATGGGCAAGTTTGTGGAATTGGTTTAACATAACAAATTGGCTGTGGTATATAAA
ATTATTCATAATGATAGTAGGAGGCTTGGTAGGTTTAAGAATAGTTTTTGCTGTACTTTCTATAGTGAAT
AGAGTTAGGCAGGGATATTCACCATTATCGTTTCAGACCCACCTCCCAACCCCGAGGGGACCCAGAGAGG
GCCTATTTCCCATGATTCCTTCATATTTGCATATACGATACAAGGCTGTTAGAGAGATAATTAGAATTAA
TTTGACTGTAAACACAAAGATATTAGTACAAAATACGTGACGTAGAAAGTAATAATTTCTTGGGTAGTTT
GCAGTTTTAAAATTATGTTTTAAAATGGACTATCATATGCTTACCGTAACTTGAAAGTATTTCGATTTCT
TGGCTTTATATATCTTGTGGAAAGGACGAAACACCGCGGTAACCCCGAGCGCTCTGGTTTTAGAGCTAGA
AATAGCAAGTTAAAATAAGGCTAGTCCGTTATCAACTTGAAAAAGTGGCACCGAGTCGGTGCTTTTTTAA
GCTTGGCGTAACTAGATCTTGAGACAAATGGCAGTATTCATCCACAATTTTAAAAGAAAAGGGGGGATTG
GGGGGTACAGTGCAGGGGAAAGAATAGTAGACATAATAGCAACAGACATACAAACTAAAGAATTACAAAA
ACAAATTACAAAAATTCAAAATTTTCGGGTTTATTACAGGGACAGCAGAGATCCACTTTGGCGCCGGCTC
GAGGGGG
Features (pLannotate 1.2.2; 29 found; start..end, strand, type, name):
     14..80      +  CDS            small t antigen (fragment): SV40 (simian virus 40) small t antigen
    106..317     +  promoter       EF-1α core promoter: core promoter for human elongation factor EF-1α
    318..1256    +  intron         EF-1α intron A: intron upstream of the start codon of human EF-1α
   1278..1877    +  CDS            PuroR (fragment): puromycin N-acetyltransferase; pac from Streptomyces; confers resistance to puromycin
   1893..2481    +  misc_feature   WPRE: woodchuck hepatitis virus posttranscriptional regulatory element
   2532..2551    +  misc_feature   cPPT/CTS (fragment): central polypurine tract and central termination sequence of HIV-1
   2553..2786    +  LTR            3' LTR (ΔU3): self-inactivating 3' long terminal repeat (LTR) from HIV-1
   2864..2985    +  polyA_signal   SV40 poly(A) signal: SV40 polyadenylation signal
   3025..3160    +  rep_origin     SV40 ori: SV40 origin of replication
   3181..3199    -  promoter       T7 promoter: promoter for bacteriophage T7 RNA polymerase
   3207..3362    +  CDS            lacZα (fragment): LacZα fragment of β-galactosidase; lacZ fragment
   3367..3795    +  rep_origin     f1 ori (sequence partly withheld): f1 bacteriophage origin of replication; arrow indicates direction of (+) strand synthesis
   3848..3952    +  promoter       AmpR promoter: bla
   3953..4813    +  CDS            AmpR: β-lactamase; bla; confers resistance to ampicillin, carbenicillin, and related antibiotics
   4984..5572    +  rep_origin     ori: high-copy-number ColE1/pMB1/pBR322/pUC origin of replication
   5755..5847    +  CDS            lacI (fragment): lac repressor; lacI; The lac repressor binds to the lac operator to inhibit transcription in E. coli. This inhibition can be relieved by adding lactose or isopropyl-β-D-thiogalactopyranoside (IPTG).
   5860..5881    +  protein_bind   CAP binding site: CAP binding activates transcription in the presence of cAMP. E. coli catabolite activator protein
   5896..5926    +  promoter       lac promoter: promoter for the E. coli lac operon
   5934..5950    +  protein_bind   lac operator: The lac repressor binds to the lac operator to inhibit transcription in E. coli. This inhibition can be relieved by adding lactose or isopropyl-β-D-thiogalactopyranoside (IPTG). lac repressor encoded by lacI
   5995..6013    +  promoter       T3 promoter: promoter for bacteriophage T3 RNA polymerase
   6041..6267    +  promoter       RSV promoter: Rous sarcoma virus enhancer/promoter
   6268..6448    +  LTR            5' LTR (truncated): truncated 5' long terminal repeat (LTR) from HIV-1
   6495..6620    +  misc_feature   HIV-1 Ψ: packaging signal of human immunodeficiency virus type 1
   6604..6967    +  CDS            HIV-1 gag (fragment): gag protein from human immunodeficiency virus 1; gag
   7113..7346    +  misc_feature   RRE: The Rev response element (RRE) of HIV-1 allows for Rev-dependent mRNA export from the nucleus to the cytoplasm.
   7723..7749    +  CDS            Rev (fragment): human immunodeficiency virus 1 (HIV-1) Rev protein; rev; enhances nuclear export of unspliced and incompletely spliced viral mRNAs
   7753..7993    +  promoter       U6 promoter: RNA polymerase III promoter for human U6 snRNA
   8023..8098    +  misc_RNA       gRNA scaffold: guide RNA scaffold for the Streptococcus pyogenes CRISPR/Cas9 system
   8154..8271    +  misc_feature   cPPT/CTS: central polypurine tract and central termination sequence of HIV-1
