[The description below was written by a language model from this plasmid's Addgene catalogue record and pLannotate feature annotations shown in this document.]
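Description:
IPPK gRNA (BRDN0001147080) is a third-generation lentiviral guide RNA plasmid built on the lentiGuide-Puro backbone and designed to direct Streptococcus pyogenes Cas9 to the human IPPK gene. It is an 8.3 kb construct that is propagated in E. coli through a high-copy ColE1/pUC-type origin with ampicillin selection (AmpR). It also carries an f1 origin, an SV40 origin and remnants of a lac cloning region flanked by T7 and T3 promoters.

The lentiviral genome is transcribed from a Rous sarcoma virus promoter fused to a truncated HIV-1 5' LTR, which makes production of the genomic RNA independent of Tat. Downstream of the 5' LTR lie the Ψ packaging signal with a partial gag sequence, the Rev response element for Rev-dependent nuclear export, and a central polypurine tract. The genome ends in a ΔU3 self-inactivating 3' LTR followed by an SV40 polyadenylation signal.

Two expression units sit between the LTRs. In the first, a human U6 RNA polymerase III promoter drives the IPPK-specific spacer joined to the S. pyogenes gRNA scaffold. In the second, the EF-1α core promoter with its first intron drives puromycin N-acetyltransferase for selection of transduced mammalian cells, and a WPRE follows to enhance transcript expression.

The plasmid does not encode Cas9, so it must be used with a separate Cas9 vector or in cells that already express Cas9. The guide was designed against the IPPK reference transcript and belongs to a human kinome gRNA collection, which suits it to targeted knockout of IPPK in human cells.
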