Addgene plasmid #77153: IPPK gRNA (BRDN0001147080)
Purpose: 3rd generation lentiviral gRNA plasmid targeting human IPPK
Depositing lab: John Doench & David Root. Depositing organization: Broad Institute. Publication: Optimized sgRNA design to maximize activity and minimize off-target effects of CRISPR-Cas9. Doench JG, Fusi N, Sullender M, Hegde M, Vaimberg EW, Donovan KF, Smith I, Tothova Z, Wilen C, Orchard R, Virgin HW, Listgarten J, Root DE. Nat Biotechnol. 2016 Jan 18. doi: 10.1038/nbt.3437. PubMed 26780180.
Backbone
  Vector backbone: lentiGuide-Puro
  Backbone manufacturer: Zhang Lab (Addgene plasmid # 52963)
  Vector type: Mammalian Expression, Lentiviral, CRISPR
  Selectable markers: Puromycin
Growth in bacteria
  Bacterial resistance: Ampicillin, 100 μg/mL
  Growth temperature: 37°C
  Growth strain: DH5alpha
  Copy number: High Copy
Gene/Insert
  Gene/Insert name: IPPK (alt names: IPPK; NM_022755.5)
  gRNA/shRNA sequence: CGGTAACCCCGAGCGCTCTG
  Species: H. sapiens (human)
  Entrez Gene: IPPK (a.k.a. IP5K, IPK1, C9orf12, INSP5K2, FLJ13163, KIAA0699, bA476B13.1)
  Promoter: hU6
  Cloning method: Unknown
  Sequencing primers: 5′ U6-F; 3′ pS2-R
Terms and licenses: Academic/Nonprofit Terms; Industry Terms: Not Available to Industry
Depositor comments: The gRNA was designed to target the following Genbank reference sequence(s): NM_022755.5. Note that this plasmid does NOT contain Cas9. It should be used in conjunction with lentiCas9-Blast (Addgene #52962) or otherwise with cell lines already expressing Cas9. Browse the full kinome gRNA library at http://www.addgene.org/pooled-library/broadgpp-human-kinome/ or visit http://www.broadinstitute.org/rnai/public/ for detailed protocols and information.
How to cite: IPPK gRNA (BRDN0001147080) was a gift from John Doench & David Root (Addgene plasmid # 77153 ; http://n2t.net/addgene:77153 ; RRID:Addgene_77153)
