>Addgene plasmid #77153 | IPPK gRNA (BRDN0001147080) | depositor partial sequence | sequence record 144613 | Target Sequence
CGGTAACCCCGAGCGCTCTG
