>Addgene plasmid #77153 | IPPK gRNA (BRDN0001147080) | addgene partial sequence | sequence record 187217 | hU6-F
GTAGAAAGTAATAATTTCTTGGGTAGTTTGCAGNTTTAAAATTATGTTTTAAAATGGACTATCATATGCT
TACCGTAACTTGAAAGTATTTCGATTTCTTGGCTTTATATATCTTGTGGAAAGGACGAAACACCGCGGTA
ACCCCGAGCGCTCTGTTTTAGAGCTAGAAATAGCAAGTTAAAATAAGGCTAGTCCGTTATCAACTTGAAA
AAGTGGCACCGAGTCGGTGCTTTTTTAAGCTTGGCGTAACTAGATCTTGAGACAAATGGCAGTATTCATC
CACAATTTTAAAAGAAAAGGGGGGATTGGGGGGTACAGTGCAGGGGAAAGAATAGTAGACATAATAGCAA
CAGACATACAAACTAAAGAATTACAAAAACAAATTACAAAAATTCAAAATTTTCGGGTTTATTACAGGGA
CAGCAGAGATCCACTTTGGCGCCGGCTCGAGGGGGCCCGGGTGCAAAGATGGATAAAGTTTTAAACAGAG
AGGAATCTTTGCAGCTAATGGACCTTCTAGGTCTTGAAAGGAGTGGGAATTGGCTCCGGTGCCCGTCAGT
GGGCAGAGCG
